>Addgene plasmid #73684 | pMLS236 | depositor full sequence | sequence record 136559 | pMLS236 sequence 6574 bps
CTGGCCTTTTGCTCACATGTTCTTTCCTGCGTTATCCCCTGATTCTGTGGATAACCGTATTACCGCCTTT
GAGTGAGCTGATACCGCTCGCCGCAGCCGAACGACCGAGCGCAGCGAGTCAGTGAGCGAGGAAGCGTCCA
AGAACTCGTACAAAAATGCTCTGAAGTAGGTCTCGAGATCAATACTGGGAAGACGAAAGTCTTGCGAAAC
CGATTCGCTGACCCCAGTAAAGTCTACTTCGGTAGCCCTTCCCCCACCACCCAGCTCGACGACGTCGACG
AGTACATCTACCTCGGTCGTCAAATCAACGCCCAAAACAACTTGATGCCGGAAATCCACCGAAGACGTCG
AGCAGCCTGGGCTGCATTCAATGGAATCAAGAATGCCACCGACTCCATCACCGACAAGAAGATTCGTGCG
AATCTGTTCGACTCAATTGTCCTTCCAGCGCTCACCTACGTTTCAGAAGCCTGGACATTCACCAAAGCTC
TATCCGAACGAGTACGAATCACACATGCCTCCCCCACAAATTATTGATCTACATCCCCATTTGGTATAGT
GTCTTACAGGACTCTCAATATGTCAGCTGCATGATAAATGGTCCCTATATAATTGAATTGCAAATCTAAA
TGTTTGCGAAGAGCGGATCCATGGGCTCTTCGGTTTTAGAGCTAGAAATAGCAAGTTAAAATAAGGCTAG
TCCGTTATCAACTTGAAAAAGTGGCACCGAGTCGGTGCTTTTTTTCAATAATATTCTAGATATCCCTTTT
TGAAACTAAAATGAAATACTCTAAATTTTTGAGTTCAATGTTTCAACTAATCTTGGTTAAAGGTAAATTC
CCGGAGGGACGATTTTAAAGTTGCCAGAGTTGATTAAATTGGTCCAAAAAATTTTATTAGGAAACTCGAA
AAAAAATTGATTTTTTTTGACAATATTCCAAAGAAAATTACAAAATCTCGACGCCAAACATAGTCGGCTG
TGGCCCAATACGCAAACCGCCTCTCCCCGCGCGTTGGCCGATTCATTAATGCAGCTGGCACGACAGGTTT
CCCGACTGGAAAGCGGGCAGTGAGCGCAACGCAATTAATACGCGTACCGCTAGCCAGGAAGAGTTTGTAG
AAACGCAAAAAGGCCATCCGTCAGGATGGCCTTCTGCTTAGTTTGATGCCTGGCAGTTTATGGCGGGCGT
CCTGCCCGCCACCCTCCGGGCCGTTGCTTCACAACGTTCAAATCCGCTCCCGGCGGATTTGTCCTACTCA
GGAGAGCGTTCACCGACAAACAACAGATAAAACGAAAGGCCCAGTCTTCCGACTGAGCCTTTCGTTTTAT
TTGATGCCTGGCAGTTCCCTACTCTCGCGTTAACGCTAGCATGGATGTTTTCCCAGTCACGACGTTGTAA
AACGACGGCCAGTCTTAAGCTCGGGCCCCAAATAATGATTTTATTTTGACTGATAGTGACCTGTTCGTTG
CAACAAATTGATGAGCAATGCTTTTTTATAATGCCAACTTTGTACAAAAAAGCAGGCTCGCCGCGAAGAG
CGGATCCATGGGCTCTTCGGGCAGCGGTGGCAGTGGAGGTACCGGCGGAAGCGGTAGCAAAGGAGAAGAA
CTTTTCACTGGAGTTGTCCCAATTCTTGTTGAATTAGATGGTGATGTTAATGGGCACAAATTTTCTGTCA
GTGGAGAGGGTGAAGGTGATGCAACATACGGAAAACTTACCCTTAAATTTATTTGCACTACTGGAAAACT
ACCTGTTCCATGGGTAAGTTTAAACATATATATACTAACTAACCCTGATTATTTAAATTTTCAGCCAACA
CTTGTCACTACTTTCTGTTATGGTGTTCAATGCTTCTCGAGATACCCAGATCATATGAAACGGCATGACT
TTTTCAAGAGTGCCATGCCCGAAGGTTATGTACAGGAAAGAACTATATTTTTCAAAGATGACGGGAACTA
CAAGACACGTAAGTTTAAACAGTTCGGTACTAACTAACCATACATATTTAAATTTTCAGGTGCTGAAGTC
AAGTTTGAAGGTGATACCCTTGTTAATAGAATCGAGTTAAAAGGTATTGATTTTAAAGAAGATGGAAACA
TTCTTGGACACAAATTGGAATACAACTATAACTCACACAATGTATACATCATGGCAGACAAACAAAAGAA
TGGAATCAAAGTTGTAAGTTTAAACATGATTTTACTAACATAACTTCGTATAATGTATGCTATACGAAGT
TATTTCTAGACATTCTCTAATGAAAAAATCTTTCAGTTGAAATTGAAAATGAGTTAAAGTTGGAGTTTTT
ATTGAAAACAGATTTCCGTGTGATTAGTGTTTTTAGCGAGTGTGACAGGACAGCGAAAAAATATAGAAAC
AAGGGGGGAACTGAAAAGCTTAGGAATGCATTGAACATGAGAAGGGGAAGGGGAAGGAACAAACTAGACA
GGAATTATTGGAATTTAATCACATTTGGAGTTTTTTTTCTATTCGACAGAATAATTATCCAGAACATTTT
TGTATTAAATATTTATGCATCATATGAGTAGTCGGCTTTGTTGTGCATGACGAGTTTGTTATCGACGAAA
TAGAAGCTGTCAGAACGAGTCTCGTTTGGATTGTTGATCATGTCGTCCACTGAAAAAGAGATTAGTCTTT
TGAATTGTACTTTTTAGAATAATGACTCACTGAGTTGTTGAGAGAGTTGAGGGAACTCATAGATATGTTC
ACAGTTGTTTCGTGAATTCGGAATACAGAATCCGAATTCAAAGTCAAAACACTTCAGAAGGCGATCTTTG
AAGAAGTGACGTTCGATCATTCGGAAATGATGGATTGGGATGTCTCCTACTTTGAATTCCACAGTTGCTC
CGACCGTTTTGAGTTTCAAAAAGTTTGGAGCAAATCTATAACGCACGTATCTTGCCGACTCCTGTGGCGA
CTCATCATTCTCCTGATCGTTCTCCGGTTTGGCGATCTCGAAAAGCACTTGCTCAGTGTCCAGATCACGG
ATTTGGAACTTGGTGAACTCGATGTTATAGATGTTCGCAGATGGGGAGCATAAGAATCCTAAATTTATGT
TTTAAACTGAAATCCAAAGGGAGCAAGATACCTTGAGTGATTCCCGGAAGTGCTAAAACGTCGTTCGGAG
TGATTTGAGCTTTCTTCGCAAGCTCCGATTCCGTTGTGATTCCTTGTTCGGTGCTTGGTGGTGGCCGTGG
CATCTGGAAATATGGAAAAGTTCAACAAAAAGAAAAGAGAAAAGAATGAAATCGGATATCAAGAGTTAGT
TGAGCGGTTTCTCTAGTTTTCTGAGTCTCACCTGCGACGGGAAGGTCGCCGAGCCGGGTGGAATCGATTG
TTGTTGCTCGGCTTTCATATCGGTTTGGTTGGAAGCGGCTGAAAACGGAAAGAAGTGGAAGAAGGAAAAG
AGTGTGGTGTGACAGGAAAATGGTAATTAGAGGGTGCCAAATAACCAGCTATATTTTGTTTTTTTTTGAA
AACATTTTTAAAAAGAAAAATACGATAATGATATCAGATGGATTTCCGGAAAACTGGTATGAAAAATTTC
AACCTTTTTGAGTACATGTAATCAAAATACACTTTGTAAATTATCATTTTTATTGAAACTCCACCATTTT
TCTATTTATAACGCTAATAATTTGAAAAAGAAACCTGTTGCGAACCGCGGGGTGAATCCCAAAAACGAAT
GCGTTTTGGTGGAGTGATTGATTCGAATCGAAGAAGAAAAAGAAGAAGACGTGGAATAGAGAGCTCACTC
TTAACCGAGCAGCACACACCGACAGAAAAAAAAATGAAATGAATGAGGGTCTTCTTCTTCTTCTTCTTCG
AATGATTGACAGAAATGGGAAAAAGAGGAAGATTGAGAAGGGAAAAAGGAAGGAGAAAAGAAGCAGAAGA
AGACGTCAGAGAGGAGAGGAACGAGCGGAAAAGCAGCGGGCGCAAGTCATAGAAGTAGCAGAGCTGGGGA
GAAGAAGACACTATCCAAGAAAGGAATGACGAGAGAGTATGCAAAGGGGTATAGGGTGCAGACAGAATAG
GAACAGAATAACAGATGATGAGCCAAGAAGAGTTGAAAAGGGCGATGAATTTGTCATGTAACTTAATTTG
GGTCAATTTGAGCATGATGAATTGAAATCATCCCTTGTTGGGAGTTAATAACCGGTTTGTTATCAGAAAC
CCTGTAATAGAAGGGCGCCCTAACTTTGAGCCAATTCATCCCGGTTTCTGTCAAATATATCAAAAAGTGG
TCAACTGACAAATTGTTTTTGATATTATAATAAACATTTTATCCGTTAACAATTTTCGAATACTTTTTAC
AAGGACTTGGATAAATTGGCTCAAAGATAACTTCGTATAATGTATGCTATACGAAGTTATTAACTAATCT
GATTTAAATTTTCAGAACTTCAAAATTAGACACAACATTGAAGATGGAAGCGTTCAACTAGCAGACCATT
ATCAACAAAATACTCCAATTGGCGATGGCCCTGTCCTTTTACCAGACAACCATTACCTGTCCACACAATC
TGCCCTTTCGAAAGATCCCAACGAAAAGAGAGACCACATGGTCCTTCTTGAGTTTGTAACAGCTGCTGGG
ATTACACATGGCATGGATGAACTATACAAAGGTGGCACAGGAGGAACGGGCGGTAGTGGAGGCACTGGTC
GAAGAGCGGATCCATGGGCTCTTCGCCAGACCCAGCTTTCTTGTACAAAGTTGGCATTATAAGAAAGCAT
TGCTTATCAATTTGTTGCAACGAACAGGTCACTATCAGTCAAAATAAAATCATTATTTGCCATCCAGCTG
ATATCCCCTATAGTGAGTCGTATTACATGGTCATAGCTGTTTCCTGGCAGCTCTGGCCCGTGTCTCAAAA
TCTCTGATGTTACATTGCACAAGATAAAATAATATCATCATGAACAATAAAACTGTCTGCTTACATAAAC
AGTAATACAAGGGGTGTTATGAGCCATATTCAACGGGAAACGTCGAGGCCGCGATTAAATTCCAACATGG
ATGCTGATTTATATGGGTATAAATGGGCTCGCGATAATGTCGGGCAATCAGGTGCGACAATCTATCGCTT
GTATGGGAAGCCCGATGCGCCAGAGTTGTTTCTGAAACATGGCAAAGGTAGCGTTGCCAATGATGTTACA
GATGAGATGGTCAGACTAAACTGGCTGACGGAATTTATGCCTCTTCCGACCATCAAGCATTTTATCCGTA
CTCCTGATGATGCATGGTTACTCACCACTGCGATCCCCGGAAAAACAGCATTCCAGGTATTAGAAGAATA
TCCTGATTCAGGTGAAAATATTGTTGATGCGCTGGCAGTGTTCCTGCGCCGGTTGCATTCGATTCCTGTT
TGTAATTGTCCTTTTAACAGCGATCGCGTATTTCGTCTCGCTCAGGCGCAATCACGAATGAATAACGGTT
TGGTTGATGCGAGTGATTTTGATGACGAGCGTAATGGCTGGCCTGTTGAACAAGTCTGGAAAGAAATGCA
TAAACTTTTGCCATTCTCACCGGATTCAGTCGTCACTCATGGTGATTTCTCACTTGATAACCTTATTTTT
GACGAGGGGAAATTAATAGGTTGTATTGATGTTGGACGAGTCGGAATCGCAGACCGATACCAGGATCTTG
CCATCCTATGGAACTGCCTCGGTGAGTTTTCTCCTTCATTACAGAAACGGCTTTTTCAAAAATATGGTAT
TGATAATCCTGATATGAATAAATTGCAGTTTCATTTGATGCTCGATGAGTTTTTCTAATCAGAATTGGTT
AATTGGTTGTAACACTGGCAGAGCATTACGCTGACTTGACGGGACGGCGCAAGCTCATGACCAAAATCCC
TTAACGTGAGTTACGCGTCGTTCCACTGAGCGTCAGACCCCGTAGAAAAGATCAAAGGATCTTCTTGAGA
TCCTTTTTTTCTGCGCGTAATCTGCTGCTTGCAAACAAAAAAACCACCGCTACCAGCGGTGGTTTGTTTG
CCGGATCAAGAGCTACCAACTCTTTTTCCGAAGGTAACTGGCTTCAGCAGAGCGCAGATACCAAATACTG
TTCTTCTAGTGTAGCCGTAGTTAGGCCACCACTTCAAGAACTCTGTAGCACCGCCTACATACCTCGCTCT
GCTAATCCTGTTACCAGTGGCTGCTGCCAGTGGCGATAAGTCGTGTCTTACCGGGTTGGACTCAAGACGA
TAGTTACCGGATAAGGCGCAGCGGTCGGGCTGAACGGGGGGTTCGTGCACACAGCCCAGCTTGGAGCGAA
CGACCTACACCGAACTGAGATACCTACAGCGTGAGCTATGAGAAAGCGCCACGCTTCCCGAAGGGAGAAA
GGCGGACAGGTATCCGGTAAGCGGCAGGGTCGGAACAGGAGAGCGCACGAGGGAGCTTCCAGGGGGAAAC
GCCTGGTATCTTTATAGTCCTGTCGGGTTTCGCCACCTCTGACTTGAGCGTCGATTTTTGTGATGCTCGT
CAGGGGGGCGGAGCCTATGGAAAAACGCCAGCAACGCGGCCTTTTTACGGTTCCTGGCCTTTTG
Features (pLannotate 1.2.2; 19 found; start..end, strand, type, name):
      7..136     +  rep_origin     RSF ori (fragment): Plasmids containing the RSF 1030 origin of replication can be propagated in E. coli cells that contain additional plasmids with compatible origins.
    137..635     +  promoter       CeU6 promoter: promoter for the C. elegans K09B11.12 U6 snRNA gene (Friedland et al., 2013)
    663..738     +  misc_RNA       gRNA scaffold: guide RNA scaffold for the Streptococcus pyogenes CRISPR/Cas9 system
    746..982     +  misc_feature   3' CeU6: region downstream of the C. elegans K09B11.12 U6 snRNA gene
    983..1073    +  CDS            lacI (fragment): lac repressor; lacI; The lac repressor binds to the lac operator to inhibit transcription in E. coli. This inhibition can be relieved by adding lactose or isopropyl-β-D-thiogalactopyranoside (IPTG).
   1128..1155    -  terminator     rrnB T2 terminator: transcription terminator T2 from the E. coli rrnB gene
   1287..1330    +  terminator     rrnB T1 terminator: Escherichia coli rrnB; transcription terminator T1 from the E. coli rrnB gene
   1377..1413    -  CDS            lacZα (fragment): LacZα fragment of β-galactosidase; lacZ fragment
   1429..1528    +  protein_bind   attL1: mutant version of attL; recombination site for the Gateway® LR reaction LR Clonase™
   1596..2183    +  CDS            (3-F)Tyr-EGFP (fragment): (3-F)Tyr-EGFP is a basic (constitutively fluorescent) green fluorescent protein published in 2004, derived from Aequorea victoria.
   2210..2243    -  protein_bind   loxP: Cre-mediated recombination occurs in the 8-bp core sequence (GCATACAT). Cre recombinase
   2536..3378    -  CDS            unc-119: UN119_CAEEL - Experimental evidence at protein level: Swiss-Prot protein existence level 1. Myristoyl-binding protein that acts as a cargo adapter: specifically binds the myristoyl moiety of a subset of N-terminally myristoylated proteins and is required for their localization. Plays a key role in ciliary membrane localization of proteins. Required for the establishment or function of the nervous system. From Caenorhabditis elegans.
   3489..3506    +  misc_feature   P element 5' end (fragment): No description available
   4367..4400    -  protein_bind   loxP: Cre-mediated recombination occurs in the 8-bp core sequence (GCATACAT). Cre recombinase
   4426..4650    +  CDS            Q80R (fragment): Q80R is a fluorescent protein, derived from Aequorea victoria.
   4720..4819    -  protein_bind   attL2: mutant version of attL; recombination site for the Gateway® LR reaction LR Clonase™
   4837..4855    -  promoter       T7 promoter: promoter for bacteriophage T7 RNA polymerase
   4989..5798    +  CDS            KanR: aminoglycoside phosphotransferase; aph(3')-Ia; confers resistance to kanamycin in bacteria or G418 (Geneticin®) in eukaryotes
   5945..6533    +  rep_origin     ori: high-copy-number ColE1/pMB1/pBR322/pUC origin of replication
