[The description below was written by a language model from this plasmid's Addgene catalogue record and pLannotate feature annotations shown in this document.]
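Description:
pMLS236 is a SapTrap three-site destination vector for CRISPR/Cas9 genome modification in Caenorhabditis elegans, designed for inserting GFP at an internal position within a target gene. It is built on the pDONR221 Gateway donor backbone and is maintained in E. coli as a high-copy plasmid through a ColE1/pUC-type origin with kanamycin selection. Backbone remnants in the 6,574-nt depositor sequence include attL1 and attL2 sites, rrnB terminators, a T7 promoter, and short fragments annotated as RSF ori, lacI and lacZα, which are probably incidental sequence matches or cloning leftovers.

The plasmid carries two functional modules. The first is a guide RNA expression cassette, derived from an earlier published PU6::sgRNA plasmid, in which the C. elegans U6 snRNA promoter drives the S. pyogenes gRNA scaffold followed by U6 downstream sequence. A short gap between promoter and scaffold is consistent with a position for the targeting sequence. The second, lying between the attL sites, is the repair-template tag. The GFP coding sequence appears as two Aequorea-derived fragments, split by a cassette flanked by two loxP sites in the same orientation that contains the Cbr-unc-119 rescue gene on the opposite strand. The annotation tool matched this gene to the C. elegans protein, but the catalogue identifies it as the C. briggsae orthologue. Embedding the marker within GFP allows integrants to be selected by rescue of unc-119 mutant worms, after which Cre recombinase can excise the marker and leave a single loxP site. The record does not annotate the SapI assembly sites, but the "3-site" designation suggests the user adds the sgRNA target and two homology arms.
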