Addgene plasmid #73684: pMLS236
Purpose: SapTrap 3-site Destination vector for internal GFP tagging with embedded Cbr-unc-119 selectable marker
Depositing lab: Erik Jorgensen. Depositing organization: University of Utah. Publication: SapTrap, a Toolkit for High-Throughput CRISPR/Cas9 Gene Modification in Caenorhabditis elegans. Schwartz ML, Jorgensen EM. Genetics. 2016 Feb 2. pii: genetics.115.184275. 10.1534/genetics.115.184275 PubMed 26837755.
Backbone
  Vector backbone: pDONR221
  Backbone manufacturer: Thermo Fisher
  Vector type: Worm Expression, Cre/Lox, CRISPR
  Selectable markers: Cbr-unc-119
Growth in bacteria
  Bacterial resistance: Kanamycin, 50 μg/mL
  Growth temperature: 37°C
  Growth strain: DH5alpha
  Copy number: High Copy
Gene/Insert
  Gene/Insert name: GFP + Cbr-unc-119
  Species: Synthetic
  Tag / fusion protein: GFP
  Cloning method: Unknown
  Sequencing primers: 5′ M13 (-21) Forward; 3′ M13 Reverse
Resource information
  A portion of this plasmid was derived from a plasmid made by: The PU6::sgRNA cassette was derived from the PU6::sgRNA cassette in Addgene plasmid #46169 from John Calarco.
Terms and licenses: Academic/Nonprofit Terms; Industry Terms: Not Available to Industry
Depositor comments: Also encodes PU6::sgRNA cassette; The sgRNA targeting sequence can be sequenced with oMLS471: 5'-TCCAAGAACTCGTACAAAAATGCTC
How to cite: pMLS236 was a gift from Erik Jorgensen (Addgene plasmid # 73684 ; http://n2t.net/addgene:73684 ; RRID:Addgene_73684)
