>Addgene plasmid #73684 | pMLS236 | depositor partial sequence | sequence record 136560 | PU6::sgRNA cassette
TCCAAGAACTCGTACAAAAATGCTCTGAAGTAGGTCTCGAGATCAATACTGGGAAGACGAAAGTCTTGCG
AAACCGATTCGCTGACCCCAGTAAAGTCTACTTCGGTAGCCCTTCCCCCACCACCCAGCTCGACGACGTC
GACGAGTACATCTACCTCGGTCGTCAAATCAACGCCCAAAACAACTTGATGCCGGAAATCCACCGAAGAC
GTCGAGCAGCCTGGGCTGCATTCAATGGAATCAAGAATGCCACCGACTCCATCACCGACAAGAAGATTCG
TGCGAATCTGTTCGACTCAATTGTCCTTCCAGCGCTCACCTACGTTTCAGAAGCCTGGACATTCACCAAA
GCTCTATCCGAACGAGTACGAATCACACATGCCTCCCCCACAAATTATTGATCTACATCCCCATTTGGTA
TAGTGTCTTACAGGACTCTCAATATGTCAGCTGCATGATAAATGGTCCCTATATAATTGAATTGCAAATC
TAAATGTTTGCGAAGAGCGGATCCATGGGCTCTTCGGTTTTAGAGCTAGAAATAGCAAGTTAAAATAAGG
CTAGTCCGTTATCAACTTGAAAAAGTGGCACCGAGTCGGTGCTTTTTTTCAATAATATTCTAGATATCCC
TTTTTGAAACTAAAATGAAATACTCTAAATTTTTGAGTTCAATGTTTCAACTAATCTTGGTTAAAGGTAA
ATTCCCGGAGGGACGATTTTAAAGTTGCCAGAGTTGATTAAATTGGTCCAAAAAATTTTATTAGGAAACT
CGAAAAAAAATTGATTTTTTTTGACAATATTCCAAAGAAAATTACAAAATCTCGACGCCAAACATAGTCG
GCTGTG
