>Addgene plasmid #73684 | pMLS236 | depositor partial sequence | sequence record 136561 | GFP + Cbr-unc-119 Cassette
CCGCGAAGAGCGGATCCATGGGCTCTTCGGGCAGCGGTGGCAGTGGAGGTACCGGCGGAAGCGGTAGCAA
AGGAGAAGAACTTTTCACTGGAGTTGTCCCAATTCTTGTTGAATTAGATGGTGATGTTAATGGGCACAAA
TTTTCTGTCAGTGGAGAGGGTGAAGGTGATGCAACATACGGAAAACTTACCCTTAAATTTATTTGCACTA
CTGGAAAACTACCTGTTCCATGGGTAAGTTTAAACATATATATACTAACTAACCCTGATTATTTAAATTT
TCAGCCAACACTTGTCACTACTTTCTGTTATGGTGTTCAATGCTTCTCGAGATACCCAGATCATATGAAA
CGGCATGACTTTTTCAAGAGTGCCATGCCCGAAGGTTATGTACAGGAAAGAACTATATTTTTCAAAGATG
ACGGGAACTACAAGACACGTAAGTTTAAACAGTTCGGTACTAACTAACCATACATATTTAAATTTTCAGG
TGCTGAAGTCAAGTTTGAAGGTGATACCCTTGTTAATAGAATCGAGTTAAAAGGTATTGATTTTAAAGAA
GATGGAAACATTCTTGGACACAAATTGGAATACAACTATAACTCACACAATGTATACATCATGGCAGACA
AACAAAAGAATGGAATCAAAGTTGTAAGTTTAAACATGATTTTACTAACATAACTTCGTATAATGTATGC
TATACGAAGTTATTTCTAGACATTCTCTAATGAAAAAATCTTTCAGTTGAAATTGAAAATGAGTTAAAGT
TGGAGTTTTTATTGAAAACAGATTTCCGTGTGATTAGTGTTTTTAGCGAGTGTGACAGGACAGCGAAAAA
ATATAGAAACAAGGGGGGAACTGAAAAGCTTAGGAATGCATTGAACATGAGAAGGGGAAGGGGAAGGAAC
AAACTAGACAGGAATTATTGGAATTTAATCACATTTGGAGTTTTTTTTCTATTCGACAGAATAATTATCC
AGAACATTTTTGTATTAAATATTTATGCATCATATGAGTAGTCGGCTTTGTTGTGCATGACGAGTTTGTT
ATCGACGAAATAGAAGCTGTCAGAACGAGTCTCGTTTGGATTGTTGATCATGTCGTCCACTGAAAAAGAG
ATTAGTCTTTTGAATTGTACTTTTTAGAATAATGACTCACTGAGTTGTTGAGAGAGTTGAGGGAACTCAT
AGATATGTTCACAGTTGTTTCGTGAATTCGGAATACAGAATCCGAATTCAAAGTCAAAACACTTCAGAAG
GCGATCTTTGAAGAAGTGACGTTCGATCATTCGGAAATGATGGATTGGGATGTCTCCTACTTTGAATTCC
ACAGTTGCTCCGACCGTTTTGAGTTTCAAAAAGTTTGGAGCAAATCTATAACGCACGTATCTTGCCGACT
CCTGTGGCGACTCATCATTCTCCTGATCGTTCTCCGGTTTGGCGATCTCGAAAAGCACTTGCTCAGTGTC
CAGATCACGGATTTGGAACTTGGTGAACTCGATGTTATAGATGTTCGCAGATGGGGAGCATAAGAATCCT
AAATTTATGTTTTAAACTGAAATCCAAAGGGAGCAAGATACCTTGAGTGATTCCCGGAAGTGCTAAAACG
TCGTTCGGAGTGATTTGAGCTTTCTTCGCAAGCTCCGATTCCGTTGTGATTCCTTGTTCGGTGCTTGGTG
GTGGCCGTGGCATCTGGAAATATGGAAAAGTTCAACAAAAAGAAAAGAGAAAAGAATGAAATCGGATATC
AAGAGTTAGTTGAGCGGTTTCTCTAGTTTTCTGAGTCTCACCTGCGACGGGAAGGTCGCCGAGCCGGGTG
GAATCGATTGTTGTTGCTCGGCTTTCATATCGGTTTGGTTGGAAGCGGCTGAAAACGGAAAGAAGTGGAA
GAAGGAAAAGAGTGTGGTGTGACAGGAAAATGGTAATTAGAGGGTGCCAAATAACCAGCTATATTTTGTT
TTTTTTTGAAAACATTTTTAAAAAGAAAAATACGATAATGATATCAGATGGATTTCCGGAAAACTGGTAT
GAAAAATTTCAACCTTTTTGAGTACATGTAATCAAAATACACTTTGTAAATTATCATTTTTATTGAAACT
CCACCATTTTTCTATTTATAACGCTAATAATTTGAAAAAGAAACCTGTTGCGAACCGCGGGGTGAATCCC
AAAAACGAATGCGTTTTGGTGGAGTGATTGATTCGAATCGAAGAAGAAAAAGAAGAAGACGTGGAATAGA
GAGCTCACTCTTAACCGAGCAGCACACACCGACAGAAAAAAAAATGAAATGAATGAGGGTCTTCTTCTTC
TTCTTCTTCGAATGATTGACAGAAATGGGAAAAAGAGGAAGATTGAGAAGGGAAAAAGGAAGGAGAAAAG
AAGCAGAAGAAGACGTCAGAGAGGAGAGGAACGAGCGGAAAAGCAGCGGGCGCAAGTCATAGAAGTAGCA
GAGCTGGGGAGAAGAAGACACTATCCAAGAAAGGAATGACGAGAGAGTATGCAAAGGGGTATAGGGTGCA
GACAGAATAGGAACAGAATAACAGATGATGAGCCAAGAAGAGTTGAAAAGGGCGATGAATTTGTCATGTA
ACTTAATTTGGGTCAATTTGAGCATGATGAATTGAAATCATCCCTTGTTGGGAGTTAATAACCGGTTTGT
TATCAGAAACCCTGTAATAGAAGGGCGCCCTAACTTTGAGCCAATTCATCCCGGTTTCTGTCAAATATAT
CAAAAAGTGGTCAACTGACAAATTGTTTTTGATATTATAATAAACATTTTATCCGTTAACAATTTTCGAA
TACTTTTTACAAGGACTTGGATAAATTGGCTCAAAGATAACTTCGTATAATGTATGCTATACGAAGTTAT
TAACTAATCTGATTTAAATTTTCAGAACTTCAAAATTAGACACAACATTGAAGATGGAAGCGTTCAACTA
GCAGACCATTATCAACAAAATACTCCAATTGGCGATGGCCCTGTCCTTTTACCAGACAACCATTACCTGT
CCACACAATCTGCCCTTTCGAAAGATCCCAACGAAAAGAGAGACCACATGGTCCTTCTTGAGTTTGTAAC
AGCTGCTGGGATTACACATGGCATGGATGAACTATACAAAGGTGGCACAGGAGGAACGGGCGGTAGTGGA
GGCACTGGTCGAAGAGCGGATCCATGGGCTCTTCGCCA
