>Addgene plasmid #73684 | pMLS236 | addgene partial sequence | sequence record 139613 | M13-F20 5'-TGTAAAACGACGGCCAGT-3'
TTTATTTTGACTGATAGTGACCTGTTCGTTGCAACAAATTGATGAGCAATGCTTTTTTATAATGCCAACT
TTGTACAAAAAAGCAGGCTCGCCGCGAAGAGCGGATCCATGGGCTCTTCGGGCAGCGGTGGCAGTGGAGG
TACCGGCGGAAGCGGTAGCAAAGGAGAAGAACTTTTCACTGGAGTTGTCCCAATTCTTGTTGAATTAGAT
GGTGATGTTAATGGGCACAAATTTTCTGTCAGTGGAGAGGGTGAAGGTGATGCAACATACGGAAAACTTA
CCCTTAAATTTATTTGCACTACTGGAAAACTACCTGTTCCATGGGTAAGTTTAAACATATATATACTAAC
TAACCCTGATTATTTAAATTTTCAGCCAACACTTGTCACTACTTTCTGTTATGGTGTTCAATGCTTCTCG
AGATACCCAGATCATATGAAACGGCATGACTTTTTCAAGAGTGCCATGCCCGAAGGTTATGTACAGGAAA
GAACTATATTTTTCAAAGATGACGGGAACTACAAGACACGTAAGTTTAAACAGTTCGGTACTAACTAACC
ATACATATTTAAATTTTCAGGTGCTGAAGTCAAGTTTGAAGGTGATACCCTTGTTAATAGAATCGAGTTA
AAAGGTATTGATTTTAAAGAAGATGGAAACATTCTTGGACACAAATTGGAATACAACTATAACTCACACA
ATGTATACATCATGGCAGACAAACAAAAGAATGGAATCAAAGTTGTAAGTTTAAACATGATTTTACTAAC
ATAACTTCGTATAATGTATGCTATACGAAGTTATTTCTAGACATTCTCTAATGAAAAAATCTTTCAGTTG
AAATTGAAAATGAGTTAAAGTTGGAGTTTTTATTGAAAA
