>Addgene plasmid #73684 | pMLS236 | addgene partial sequence | sequence record 139614 | M13-Rev 5'-CAGGAAACAGCTATGACC-3'
CAGCTGGATGGCAAATAATGATTTTATTTTGACTGATAGTGACCTGTTCGTTGCAACAAATTGATAAGCA
ATGCTTTCTTATAATGCCAACTTTGTACAAGAAAGCTGGGTCTGGCGAAGAGCCCATGGATCCGCTCTTC
GACCAGTGCCTCCACTACCGCCCGTTCCTCCTGTGCCACCTTTGTATAGTTCATCCATGCCATGTGTAAT
CCCAGCAGCTGTTACAAACTCAAGAAGGACCATGTGGTCTCTCTTTTCGTTGGGATCTTTCGAAAGGGCA
GATTGTGTGGACAGGTAATGGTTGTCTGGTAAAAGGACAGGGCCATCGCCAATTGGAGTATTTTGTTGAT
AATGGTCTGCTAGTTGAACGCTTCCATCTTCAATGTTGTGTCTAATTTTGAAGTTCTGAAAATTTAAATC
AGATTAGTTAATAACTTCGTATAGCATACATTATACGAAGTTATCTTTGAGCCAATTTATCCAAGTCCTT
GTAAAAAGTATTCGAAAATTGTTAACGGATAAAATGTTTATTATAATATCAAAAACAATTTGTCAGTTGA
CCACTTTTTGATATATTTGACAGAAACCGGGATGAATTGGCTCAAAGTTAGGGCGCCCTTCTATTACAGG
GTTTCTGATAACAAACCGGTTATTAACTCCCAACAAGGGATGATTTCAATTCATCATGCTCAAATTGACC
CAAATTAAGTTACATGACAAATTCATCGCCCTTTTCAACTCTTCTTGGCTCATCATCTGTTATTCTGTTC
CTATTCTGTCTGCACCCTATACCCCTTTGCATACTCTCTCGTCATTCCTTTCTTGGATAGTGTCTTCTTC
TCCCCAGCTCTGCTACTTCTATGACTTGCGCCCGCTGCTTTTCCGCTCGTTCCTCTCCTCTCTGACGTCT
TCTTCTGCTTCTTTTCTCCTTCCTTTTTCCCTTCTCAATCTTC
