>Addgene plasmid #73684 | pMLS236 | addgene partial sequence | sequence record 140001 | pBR322ori-F 5'-GGGAAACGCCTGGTATCTTT-3'
TCTGACTTGAGCGTCGATTTTTGTGATGCTCGTCAGGGGGGCGGAGCCTATGGAAAAACGCCAGCAACGC
GGCCTTTTTACGGTTCCTGGCCTTTTGCTGGCCTTTTGCTCACATGTTCTTTCCTGCGTTATCCCCTGAT
TCTGTGGATAACCGTATTACCGCCTTTGAGTGAGCTGATACCGCTCGCCGCAGCCGAACGACCGAGCGCA
GCGAGTCAGTGAGCGAGGAAGCGTCCAAGAACTCGTACAAAAATGCTCTGAAGTAGGTCTCGAGATCAAT
ACTGGGAAGACGAAAGTCTTGCGAAACCGATTCGCTGACCCCAGTAAAGTCTACTTCGGTAGCCCTTCCC
CCACCACCCAGCTCGACGACGTCGACGAGTACATCTACCTCGGTCGTCAAATCAACGCCCAAAACAACTT
GATGCCGGAAATCCACCGAAGACGTCGAGCAGCCTGGGCTGCATTCAATGGAATCAAGAATGCCACCGAC
TCCATCACCGACAAGAAGATTCGTGCGAATCTGTTCGACTCAATTGTCCTTCCAGCGCTCACCTACGTTT
CAGAAGCCTGGACATTCACCAAAGCTCTATCCGAACGAGTACGAATCACACATGCCTCCCCCACAAATTA
TTGATCTACATCCCCATTTGGTATAGTGTCTTACAGGACTCTCAATATGTCAGCTGCATGATAAATGGTC
CCTATATAATTGAATTGCAAATCTAAATGTTTGCGAAGAGCGGATCCATGGGCTCTTCGGTTTTAGAGCT
AGAAATAGCAAGTTAAAATAAGGCTAGTCCGTTATCAACTTGAAAAAGTGGCACCGAGTCGGTGCTTTTT
TTCAATAATATTCTAGATATCCCTTTTTGAAACTAAAATGAAATACTCTAAATTTTTGAGTTCAATGTTT
CAACTAATCTTGGTTAAAGGTAAATTCCCGGAGGGACGATTTTAAAGTTGCCAGAGTTGATTAAATTGGT
CCAAAAAATTTTATTAGGAAACTCGAAAAAAAATTGATTTTTTTTGACAATATTCCAAAGAAAATTACAA
A
